>Addgene plasmid #40388 | pBACgus_Sumostar/LRRK2 1867-2186_C2024S/C2025S | depositor full sequence | sequence record 52065 | pBACgus_Sumostar/LRRK2 1867-2186_C2024S/C2025S sequence 8728 bps
GGAACGGCTCCGCCCACTATTAATGAAATTAAAAATTCCAATTTTAAAAAACGCAGCAAGAGAAACATTT
GTATGAAAGAATGCGTAGAAGGAAAGAAAAATGTCGTCGACATGCTGAACAACAAGATTAATATGCCTCC
GTGTATAAAAAAAATATTGAACGATTTGAAAGAAAACAATGTACCGCGCGGCGGTATGTACAGGAAGAGG
TTTATACTAAACTGTTACATTGCAAACGTGGTTTCGTGTGCCAAGTGTGAAAACCGATGTTTAATCAAGG
CTCTGACGCATTTCTACAACCACGACTCCAAGTGTGTGGGTGAAGTCATGCATCTTTTAATCAAATCCCA
AGATGTGTATAAACCACCAAACTGCCAAAAAATGAAAACTGTCGACAAGCTCTGTCCGTTTGCTGGCAAC
TGCAAGGGTCTCAATCCTATTTGTAATTATTGAATAATAAAACAATTATAAATGCTAAATTTGTTTTTTA
TTAACGATACAAACCAAACGCAACAAGAACATTTGTAGTATTATCTATAATTGAAAACGCGTAGTTATAA
TCGCTGAGGTAATATTTAAAATCATTTTCAAATGATTCACAGTTAATTTGCGACAATATAATTTTATTTT
CACATAAACTAGACGCCTTGTCGTCTTCTTCTTCGTATTCCTTCTCTTTTTCATTTTTCTCTTCATAAAA
ATTAACATAGTTATTATCGTATCCATATATGTATCTATCGTATAGAGTAAATTTTTTGTTGTCATAAATA
TATATGTCTTTTTTAATGGGGTGTATAGTACCGCTGCGCATAGTTTTTCTGTAATTTACAACAGTGCTAT
TTTCTGGTAGTTCTTCGGAGTGTGTTGCTTTAATTATTAAATTTATATAATCAATGAATTTGGGATCGTC
GGTTTTGTACAATATGTTGCCGGCATAGTACGCAGCTTCTTCTAGTTCAATTACACCATTTTTTAGCAGC
ACCGGATTAACATAACTTTCCAAAATGTTGTACGAACCGTTAAACAAAAACAGTTCACCTCCCTTTTCTA
TACTATTGTCTGCGAGCAGTTGTTTGTTGTTAAAAATAACAGCCATTGTAATGAGACGCACAAACTAATA
TCACAAACTGGAAATGTCTATCAATATATAGTTGCTGATCAGATCCTCATTGTTTGCCTCCCTGCTGCGG
TTTTTCACCGAAGTTCATGCCAGTCCAGCGTTTTTGCAGCAGAAAAGCCGCCGACTTCGGTTTGCGGTCG
CGAGTGAAGATCCCTTTCTTGTTACCGCCAACGCGCAATATGCCTTGCGAGGTCGCAAAATCGGCGAAAT
TCCATACCTGTTCACCGACGACGGCGCTGACGCGATCAAAGACGCGGTGATACATATCCAGCCATGCACA
CTGATACTCTTCACTCCACATGTCGGTGTACATTGAGTGCAGCCCGGCTAACGTATCCACGCCGTATTCG
GTGATGATAATCGGCTGATGCAGTTTCTCCTGCCAGGCCAGAAGTTCTTTTTCCAGTACCTTCTCTGCCG
TTTCCAAATCGCCGCTTTGGACATACCATCCGTAATAACGGTTCAGGCACAGCACATCAAAGAGATCGCT
GATGGTATCGGTGTGAGCGTCGCAGAACATTACATTGACGCAGGTGATCGGACGCGTCGGGTCGAGTTTA
CGCGTTGCTTCCGCCAGTGGCGCGAAATATTCCCGTGCACCTTGCGGACGGGTATCCGGTTCGTTGGCAA
TACTCCACATCACCACGCTTGGGTGGTTTTTGTCACGCGCTATCAGCTCTTTAATCGCCTGTAAGTGCGC
TTGCTGAGTTTCCCCGTTGACTGCCTCTTCGCTGTACAGTTCTTTCGGCTTGTTGCCCGCTTCGAAACCA
ATGCCTAAAGAGAGCGAAAAGCCGACAGCAGCAGTTTCATCAATCACCACGATGCCATGTTCATCTGCCC
AGTCGAGCATCTCTTCAGCGTAAGGGTAATGCGAGGTACGGTAGGAGTTGGCCCCAATCCAGTCCATTAA
TGCGTGGTCGTGCACCATCAGCACGTTATCGAATCCTTTGCCACGTAAGTCCGCATCTTCATGACGACCA
AAGCCAGTAAAGTAGAACGGTTTGTGGTTAATCAGGAACTGTTGGCCCTTCACTGCCACTGACCGGATGC
CGACGCGAAGCGGGTAGATATCACACTCTGTCTGGCTTTTGGCTGTGACGCACAGTTCATAGAGATAACC
TTCACCCGGTTGCCAGAGGTGCGGATTCACCACTTGCAAAGTCCCGCTAGTGCCTTGTCCAGTTGCAACC
ACCTGTTGATCCGCATCACGCAGTTCAACGCTGACATCACCATTGGCCACCACCTGCCAGTCAACAGACG
CGTGGTTACAGTCTTGCGCGACATGCGTCACCACGGTGATATCGTCCACCCAGGTGTTCGGCGTGGTGTA
GAGCATTACGCTGCGATGGATTCCGGCATAGTTAAAGAAATCATGGAAGTAAGACTGCTTTTTCTTGCCG
TTTTCGTCGGTAATCACCATTCCCGGCGGGATAGTCTGCCAGTTCAGTTCGTTGTTCACACAAACGGTGA
TACGTACACTTTTCCCGGCAATAACATACGGCGTGACATCGGCTTCAAATGGCGTATAGCCGCCCTGATG
CTCCATCACTTCCTGATTATTGACCCACACTTTGCCGTAATGAGTGACCGCATCGAAACGCAGCACGATA
CGCTGGCCTGCCCAACCTTTCGGTATAAAGACTTCGCGCTGATACCAGACGTTGCCCGCATAATTACGAA
TATCTGCATCGGCGAACTGATCGTTAAAACTGCCTGGCACAGCAATTGCCCGGCTTTCTTGTAACGCGCT
TTCCCACCAACGCTGATCAATTCCACAGTTTTCGCGATCCAGACTGAATGCCCACAGGCCGTCGAGTTTT
TTGATTTCACGGGTTGGGGTTTCTACAGGACGGACCATATTTATAGGTGTAATTTATGTAGCTGTAATTT
TTACCTTATTAATATTTTTTACGCTTTGCATTCGACGACTGAACTCCCAAATATATGTTTAACTCGTCTT
GGTCGTTTGAATTTTTGTTGCTGTGTTTCCTAATATTTTCCATCACCTTAAATATGTTATTGTAATCCTC
AATGTTGAACTTGCAATTGGACACGGCATAGTTTTCCATAGTCGTGTAAAACATGGTATTGGCTGCATTG
TAATACATCCGACTGAGCGGGTACGGATCTATGTGTTTGAGCAGCCTGTTCAAAAACTCTGCATCGTCGC
AAAACGGAATTTCGTCGACAGATCTGATCATGGAGATAATTAAAATGATAACCATCTCGCAAATAAATAA
GTATTTTACTGTTTTCGTAACAGTTTTGTAATAAAAAAACCTATAAATATAGGATCTATGGGTCATCACC
ATCATCATCACGGGTCCCTGCAGGACTCAGAAGTCAATCAAGAAGCTAAGCCAGAGGTCAAGCCAGAAGT
CAAGCCTGAGACTCACATCAATTTAAAGGTGTCCGATGGATCTTCAGAGATCTTCTTCAAGATCAAAAAG
ACCACTCCTTTAAGAAGGCTGATGGAAGCGTTCGCTAAAAGACAGGGTAAGGAAATGGACTCCTTAACGT
TCTTGTACGACGGTATTGAAATTCAAGCTGATCAGACCCCTGAAGATTTGGACATGGAGGATAACGATAT
TATTGAGGCTCACAGAGAACAGATTGGAGGATCCATGCACCACCATCACCACCATCACCACGAGAACCTT
TATTTCCAAGGAAACATCATGCTCAACAACGATGAGCTCGAATTTGAACAAGCTCCAGAATTCCTGCTCG
GCGACGGCTCTTTCGGCTCCGTATACCGTGCTGCTTATGAAGGCGAAGAAGTCGCCGTAAAGATCTTCAA
CAAGCACACCTCGCTCCGTCTGCTCCGTCAGGAACTGGTCGTTCTGTGTCATCTGCACCATCCGAGCCTC
ATCTCCCTGCTGGCCGCTGGCATCCGTCCTCGTATGCTGGTGATGGAGCTGGCATCCAAGGGCTCTCTCG
ACCGCCTGCTGCAGCAGGACAAGGCTTCTCTGACCCGTACTCTGCAGCATCGTATCGCTCTGCATGTAGC
TGACGGCCTGCGTTATCTTCATTCTGCAATGATCATTTATCGCGACCTGAAACCTCATAATGTACTGCTG
TTTACTCTGTACCCGAACGCTGCCATCATCGCTAAGATTGCAGACTATGGTATTGCGCAGTACTCCTCCC
GCATGGGCATTAAAACAAGCGAAGGTACGCCGGGTTTCCGTGCTCCAGAAGTGGCTCGTGGCAACGTTAT
TTACAACCAGCAAGCTGACGTTTACTCGTTCGGTCTGCTCCTGTACGATATCCTGACTACCGGCGGCCGT
ATCGTAGAAGGTCTGAAGTTCCCTAACGAATTCGACGAACTGGAAATCCAGGGCAAGCTGCCAGACCCGG
TTAAAGAATACGGTTGCGCTCCGTGGCCGATGGTAGAGAAGCTCATCAAACAGTGCCTTAAAGAAAACCC
TCAGGAACGTCCAACCTCTGCTCAAGTGTTCGACATCCTTAACAGCGCTGAACTCGTCTGTCTGACTCGC
CGTATTCTCCTGCCTAAGAATGTTATCGTGGAATGTATGGTTGCTACTCACCATAACTCTCGCAACGCTT
CCATCTGGCTCGGCTGTGGCCACACTGACCGTGGTCAGCTCAGCTTCCTGGACCTGAACACTTGATAAGC
TTGCGGCCGCACTCGAGCACCACCACCACCACCACTAACCTAGGTAGCTGAGCGCATGCAAGCTGATCCG
GGTTATTAGTACATTTATTAAGCGCTAGATTCTGTGCGTTGTTGATTTACAGACAATTGTTGTACGTATT
TTAATAATTCATTAAATTTATAATCTTTAGGGTGGTATGTTAGAGCGAAAATCAAATGATTTTCAGCGTC
TTTATATCTGAATTTAAATATTAAATCCTCAATAGATTTGTAAAATAGGTTTCGATTAGTTTCAAACAAG
GGTTGTTTTTCCGAACCGATGGCTGGACTATCTAATGGATTTTCGCTCAACGCCACAAAACTTGCCAAAT
CTTGTAGCAGCAATCTAGCTTTGTCGATATTCGTTTGTGTTTTGTTTTGTAATAAAGGTTCGACGTCGTT
CAAAATATTATGCGCTTTTGTATTTCTTTCATCACTGTCGTTAGTGTACAATTGACTCGACGTAAACACG
TTAAATAGAGCTTGGACATATTTAACATCGGGCGTGTTAGCTTTATTAGGCCGATTATCGTCGTCGTCCC
AACCCTCGTCGTTAGAAGTTGCTTCCGAAGACGATTTTGCCATAGCCACACGACGCCTATTAATTGTGTC
GGCTAACACGTCCGCGATCAAATTTGTAGTTGAGCTTTTTGGAATTATTTCTGATTGCGGGCGTTTTTGG
GCGGGTTTCAATCTAACTGTGCCCGATTTTAATTCAGACAACACGTTAGAAAGCGATGGTGCAGGCGGTG
GTAACATTTCAGACGGCAAATCTACTAATGGCGGCGGTGGTGGAGCTGATGATAAATCTACCATCGGTGG
AGGCGCAGGCGGGGCTGGCGGCGGAGGCGGAGGCGGAGGTGGTGGCGGTGATGCAGACGGCGGTTTAGGC
TCAAATGTCTCTTTAGGCAACACAGTCGGCACCTCAACTATTGTACTGGTTTCGGGCGCCGTTTTTGGTT
TGACCGGTCTGAGACGAGTGCGATTTTTTTCGTTTCTAATAGCTTCCAACAATTGTTGTCTGTCGTCTAA
AGGTGCAGCGGGTTGAGGTTCCGTCGGCATTGGTGGAGCGGGCGGCAATTCAGACATCGATGGTGGTGGT
GGTGGTGGAGGCGCTGGAATGTTAGGCACGGGAGAAGGTGGTGGCGGCGGTGCCGCCGGTATAATTTGTT
CTGGTTTAGTTTGTTCGCGCACGATTGTGGGCACCGGCGCAGGCGCCGCTGGCTGCACAACGGAAGGTCG
TCTGCTTCGAGGCAGCGCTTGGGGTGGTGGCAATTCAATATTATAATTGGAATACAAATCGTAAAAATCT
GCTATAAGCATTGTAATTTCGCTATCGTTTACCGTGCCGATATTTAACAACCGCTCAATGTAAGCAATTG
TATTGTAAAGAGATTGTCTCAAGCTCGGATCGATCCCGCACGCCGATAACAAGCCTTTTCATTTTTACTA
CAGCATTGTAGTGGCGAGACACTTCGCTGTCGTCGAGGTTTAAACGCTTCCTCGCTCACTGACTCGCTGC
GCTCGGTCGTTCGGCTGCGGCGAGCGGTATCAGCTCACTCAAAGGCGGTAATACGGTTATCCACAGAATC
AGGGGATAACGCAGGAAAGAACATGTGAGCAAAAGGCCAGCAAAAGGCCAGGAACCGTAAAAAGGCCGCG
TTGCTGGCGTTTTTCCATAGGCTCCGCCCCCCTGACGAGCATCACAAAAATCGACGCTCAAGTCAGAGGT
GGCGAAACCCGACAGGACTATAAAGATACCAGGCGTTTCCCCCTGGAAGCTCCCTCGTGCGCTCTCCTGT
TCCGACCCTGCCGCTTACCGGATACCTGTCCGCCTTTCTCCCTTCGGGAAGCGTGGCGCTTTCTCATAGC
TCACGCTGTAGGTATCTCAGTTCGGTGTAGGTCGTTCGCTCCAAGCTGGGCTGTGTGCACGAACCCCCCG
TTCAGCCCGACCGCTGCGCCTTATCCGGTAACTATCGTCTTGAGTCCAACCCGGTAAGACACGACTTATC
GCCACTGGCAGCAGCCACTGGTAACAGGATTAGCAGAGCGAGGTATGTAGGCGGTGCTACAGAGTTCTTG
AAGTGGTGGCCTAACTACGGCTACACTAGAAGGACAGTATTTGGTATCTGCGCTCTGCTGAAGCCAGTTA
CCTTCGGAAAAAGAGTTGGTAGCTCTTGATCCGGCAAACAAACCACCGCTGGTAGCGGTGGTTTTTTTGT
TTGCAAGCAGCAGATTACGCGCAGAAAAAAAGGATCTCAAGAAGATCCTTTGATCTTTTCTACGGGGTCT
GACGCTCAGTGGAACGAAAACTCACGTTAAGGGATTTTGGTCATGAGATTATCAAAAAGGATCTTCACCT
AGATCCTTTTAAATTAAAAATGAAGTTTTAAATCAATCTAAAGTATATATGAGTAAACTTGGTCTGACAG
TTACCAATGCTTAATCAGTGAGGCACCTATCTCAGCGATCTGTCTATTTCGTTCATCCATAGTTGCCTGA
CTCCCCGTCGTGTAGATAACTACGATACGGGAGGGCTTACCATCTGGCCCCAGTGCTGCAATGATACCGC
GAGACCCACGCTCACCGGCTCCAGATTTATCAGCAATAAACCAGCCAGCCGGAAGGGCCGAGCGCAGAAG
TGGTCCTGCAACTTTATCCGCCTCCATCCAGTCTATTAATTGTTGCCGGGAAGCTAGAGTAAGTAGTTCG
CCAGTTAATAGTTTGCGCAACGTTGTTGCCATTGCTACAGGCATCGTGGTGTCACGCTCGTCGTTTGGTA
TGGCTTCATTCAGCTCCGGTTCCCAACGATCAAGGCGAGTTACATGATCCCCCATGTTGTGCAAAAAAGC
GGTTAGCTCCTTCGGTCCTCCGATCGTTGTCAGAAGTAAGTTGGCCGCAGTGTTATCACTCATGGTTATG
GCAGCACTGCATAATTCTCTTACTGTCATGCCATCCGTAAGATGCTTTTCTGTGACTGGTGAGTACTCAA
CCAAGTCATTCTGAGAATAGTGTATGCGGCGACCGAGTTGCTCTTGCCCGGCGTCAATACGGGATAATAC
CGCGCCACATAGCAGAACTTTAAAAGTGCTCATCATTGGAAAACGTTCTTCGGGGCGAAAACTCTCAAGG
ATCTTACCGCTGTTGAGATCCAGTTCGATGTAACCCACTCGTGCACCCAACTGATCTTCAGCATCTTTTA
CTTTCACCAGCGTTTCTGGGTGAGCAAAAACAGGAAGGCAAAATGCCGCAAAAAAGGGAATAAGGGCGAC
ACGGAAATGTTGAATACTCATACTCTTCCTTTTTCAATATTATTGAAGCATTTATCAGGGTTATTGTCTC
ATGAGCGGATACATATTTGAATGTATTTAGAAAAATAAACAAATAGGGGTTCCGCGCACATTTCCCCGAA
AAGTGCCACCTG
[124 nt withheld, positions 8203-8326]
C
[91 nt withheld, positions 8328-8418]
A
[49 nt withheld, positions 8420-8468]
CCTTTGACGTTGGAGTCCACGTTCTTT
[37 nt withheld, positions 8496-8532]
ACCCTATCTCGGTCTATTCTTTTGATTTATAAGGGATTTTGCCGATTTCGGCCTATTGGTTAAAAAATGA
GCTGATTTAACAAAAATTTAACGCGAATTTTAACAAAATATTAACGTTTACAATTTCCCATTCGCCATTC
AGGCTGCGCAACTGTTGGGAAGGGCGATCGGTGCGGGCCTCTTCGCTATTACGCCA
Features (pLannotate 1.2.2; 15 found; start..end, strand, type, name):
    329..453     +  CDS            lef2: baculovirus late expression factor 2
    491..1096    +  CDS            ORF603: baculovirus ORF603 protein
   1167..2972    -  CDS            GUS: β-glucuronidase; uidA (or gusA) from E. coli
   2987..3302    -  promoter       p6.9 promoter: Autographa californica p6.9; baculovirus late basic protein promoter
   3317..3408    +  promoter       polyhedrin promoter: polh from Autographa californica; promoter for the baculovirus polyhedrin gene
   3454..3740    +  CDS            SUMO (fragment): cleavable ubiquitin-like protein tag; S. cerevisiae SMT3 (truncated and modified); modified to prevent cleavage by eukaryotic SUMO proteases
   3793..4752    +  CDS            LRRK2 (fragment): LRRK2_HUMAN - Also known as PARK8. Experimental evidence at protein level: Swiss-Prot protein existence level 1. Serine/threonine-protein kinase which phosphorylates a broad range of proteins involved in multiple processes such as neuronal plasticity, autophagy, and vesicle trafficking (PubMed:20949042, PubMed:22012985, PubMed:26824392, PubMed:29125462, PubMed:28720718, PubMed:29127255, PubMed:30398148, PubMed:29212815, PubMed:30635421, PubMed:21850687, PubMed:23395371, PubMed:17114044, PubMed:24687852, PubMed:26014385, PubMed:25201882). Is a key regulator of RAB GTPases by regulating the GTP/
   4778..4795    +  CDS            9xHis (fragment): 9xHis affinity tag
   4832..6189    +  misc_recomb    baculovirus recombination region (ORF1629): contains part of ORF1629
   6187..6264    -  CDS            P61 (fragment): P78_NPVAC - Experimental evidence at protein level: Swiss-Prot protein existence level 1. Plays a role in the transport of the nucleocapsids from the cytoplasm toward the host nucleus together with the host actin- polymerizing Arp2/3 complex. From Autographa californica nuclear polyhedrosis virus (AcMNPV).
   6452..7040    -  rep_origin     ori: high-copy-number ColE1/pMB1/pBR322/pUC origin of replication
   7211..8071    -  CDS            AmpR: β-lactamase; bla; confers resistance to ampicillin, carbenicillin, and related antibiotics
   8072..8176    -  promoter       AmpR promoter: bla
   8203..8658    +  rep_origin     f1 ori (sequence partly withheld): f1 bacteriophage origin of replication; arrow indicates direction of (+) strand synthesis
   8663..1       -  CDS            lacZα (fragment) (across the origin): LacZα fragment of β-galactosidase; lacZ fragment
