[The description below was written by a language model from this plasmid's Addgene catalogue record and pLannotate feature annotations shown in this document.]
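Description:
pBACgus_Sumostar/LRRK2 1867-2186_C2024S/C2025S is an 8,728 bp baculovirus transfer plasmid built on the Novagen pBACgus backbone modified to carry SUMOstar, and is intended for producing a fragment of human LRRK2 in insect cells. In bacteria it is maintained as a high-copy plasmid through a ColE1/pUC-type origin with ampicillin selection (AmpR under its own bla promoter). An f1 origin and a residual lacZα fragment are also annotated. The expression region is flanked by AcMNPV sequences, lef2/ORF603 on one side and the ORF1629 recombination region on the other. These flanks allow homologous recombination with baculoviral DNA, placing the cassette at the polyhedrin locus and generating recombinant virus.

The payload is driven by the very late polyhedrin (polH) promoter and encodes a fusion protein. It begins with an N-terminal 6xHis tag and a SUMOstar module, a modified yeast SMT3 that resists cleavage by endogenous eukaryotic SUMO proteases and is typically used to improve solubility and yield. This is followed by LRRK2 residues 1867–2186 carrying the C2024S/C2025S double substitution. The catalogue lists a His-TEV element N-terminal to the LRRK2 segment, which would permit TEV protease removal of the upstream fusion partner, although this element is not separately annotated in the feature table. A short His-tag fragment is also annotated just downstream of the LRRK2 coding region, and the record does not say whether it is translated as part of the protein. In the opposite orientation, the late p6.9 promoter drives E. coli β-glucuronidase (GUS), which provides a visual reporter for identifying recombinant virus. The record does not state a specific application, but the design is consistent with expression and affinity purification of this LRRK2 fragment for biochemical or structural studies.
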