Addgene plasmid #40388: pBACgus_Sumostar/LRRK2 1867-2186_C2024S/C2025S
Depositing lab: Michael J Fox Foundation MJFF. Depositing organization: Michael J Fox Foundation.
Backbone
  Vector backbone: pBACgus_SUMOstar
  Backbone manufacturer: Novagen
  Vector type: Baculovirus
Growth in bacteria
  Bacterial resistance: Ampicillin, 100 μg/mL
  Growth temperature: 37°C
  Growth strain: Top10
  Copy number: High Copy
Gene/Insert 1
  Gene/Insert name: SUMO
  Species: Synthetic
  Promoter: polH
  Tag / fusion protein: 6xHis (N terminal on insert)
  Cloning method: Restriction Enzyme; 5′ cloning site BamHI (destroyed during cloning); 3′ cloning site HindIII (destroyed during cloning)
  Sequencing primers: 5′ DSP2466For:GAATTTCGTCGACAGATC; 3′ DSP2466Rev:AATAACCCGGATCAGCTT
Gene/Insert 2
  Gene/Insert name: LRRK2
  Species: H. sapiens (human)
  Mutation: aa1867-2186, C2024S/C2025S
  Entrez Gene: LRRK2 (a.k.a. AURA17, DARDARIN, PARK8, RIPK7, ROCO2)
  Tag / fusion protein: HisTEV (N terminal on insert)
Terms and licenses: Academic/Nonprofit Terms; Industry Terms
How to cite: pBACgus_Sumostar/LRRK2 1867-2186_C2024S/C2025S was a gift from Michael J Fox Foundation MJFF (Addgene plasmid # 40388 ; http://n2t.net/addgene:40388 ; RRID:Addgene_40388)
