>Addgene plasmid #40388 | pBACgus_Sumostar/LRRK2 1867-2186_C2024S/C2025S | addgene partial sequence | sequence record 53031 | DSP2466Rev 5'-AATAACCCGGATCAGCTT-3'
TGGTGGTGGTGGTGGTGCTCGAGTGCGGCCGCAAGCTTATCAAGTGTTCAGGTCCAGGAAGCTGAGCTGA
CCACGGTCAGTGTGGCCACAGCCGAGCCAGATGGAAGCGTTGCGAGAGTTATGGTGAGTAGCAACCATAC
ATTCCACGATAACATTCTTAGGCAGGAGAATACGGCGAGTCAGACAGACGAGTTCAGCGCTGTTAAGGAT
GTCGAACACTTGAGCAGAGGTTGGACGTTCCTGAGGGTTTTCTTTAAGGCACTGTTTGATGAGCTTCTCT
ACCATCGGCCACGGAGCGCAACCGTATTCTTTAACCGGGTCTGGCAGCTTGCCCTGGATTTCCAGTTCGT
CGAATTCGTTAGGGAACTTCAGACCTTCTACGATACGGCCGCCGGTAGTCAGGATATCGTACAGGAGCAG
ACCGAACGAGTAAACGTCAGCTTGCTGGTTGTAAATAACGTTGCCACGAGCCACTTCTGGAGCACGGAAA
CCCGGCGTACCTTCGCTTGTTTTAATGCCCATGCGGGAGGAGTACTGCGCAATACCATAGTCTGCAATCT
TAGCGATGATGGCAGCGTTCGGGTACAGAGTAAACAGCAGTACATTATGAGGTTTCAGGTCGCGATAAAT
GATCATTGCAGAATGAAGATAACGCAGGCCGTCAGCTACATGCAGAGCGATACGATGCTGCAGAGTACGG
GTCAGAGAAGCCTTGTCCTGCTGCAGCAGGCGGTCGAGAGAGCCCTTGGATGCCAGCTCCATCACCAGCA
TACGAGGACGGATGCCAGCGGCCAGCAGGGAGATGAGGCTCGGATGGTGCAGATGACACAGAACGACCAG
TTCCTGACGGAGCAGACGGAGCGAGGTGTGCTTGTTGAAG
