>Addgene plasmid #40388 | pBACgus_Sumostar/LRRK2 1867-2186_C2024S/C2025S | addgene partial sequence | sequence record 53035 | DSP2466For 5'-GAATTTCGTCGACAGATC-3'
AATAAATAAGTATTTTACTGTTTTCGTAACAGTTTTGTAATAAAAAAACCTATAAATATAGGATCTATGG
GTCATCACCATCATCATCACGGGTCCCTGCAGGACTCAGAAGTCAATCAAGAAGCTAAGCCAGAGGTCAA
GCCAGAAGTCAAGCCTGAGACTCACATCAATTTAAAGGTGTCCGATGGATCTTCAGAGATCTTCTTCAAG
ATCAAAAAGACCACTCCTTTAAGAAGGCTGATGGAAGCGTTCGCTAAAAGACAGGGTAAGGAAATGGACT
CCTTAACGTTCTTGTACGACGGTATTGAAATTCAAGCTGATCAGACCCCTGAAGATTTGGACATGGAGGA
TAACGATATTATTGAGGCTCACAGAGAACAGATTGGAGGATCCATGCACCACCATCACCACCATCACCAC
GAGAACCTTTATTTCCAAGGAAACATCATGCTCAACAACGATGAGCTCGAATTTGAACAAGCTCCAGAAT
TCCTGCTCGGCGACGGCTCTTTCGGCTCCGTATACCGTGCTGCTTATGAAGGCGAAGAAGTCGCCGTAAA
GATCTTCAACAAGCACACCTCGCTCCGTCTGCTCCGTCAGGAACTGGTCGTTCTGTGTCATCTGCACCAT
CCGAGCCTCATCTCCCTGCTGGCCGCTGGCATCCGTCCTCGTATGCTGGTGATGGAGCTGGCATCCAAGG
GCTCTCTCGACCGCCTGCTGCAGCAGGACAAGGCTTCTCTGACCCGTACTCTGCAGCATCGTATCGCTCT
GCATGTAGCTGACGGCCTGCGTTATCTTCATTCTGCAATGATCATTTATCGCGACCTGAAACCTCATAAT
GTACTGCTGTTTACTCTGTACCCGAACGCTGC
